>Addgene plasmid #119718 | pEGFP-imp α | addgene full sequence | sequence record 236002 | Addgene NGS Result
TAGTTATTAATAGTAATCAATTACGGGGTCATTAGTTCATAGCCCATATATGGAGTTCCGCGTTACATAA
CTTACGGTAAATGGCCCGCCTGGCTGACCGCCCAACGACCCCCGCCCATTGACGTCAATAATGACGTATG
TTCCCATAGTAACGCCAATAGGGACTTTCCATTGACGTCAATGGGTGGAGTATTTACGGTAAACTGCCCA
CTTGGCAGTACATCAAGTGTATCATATGCCAAGTACGCCCCCTATTGACGTCAATGACGGTAAATGGCCC
GCCTGGCATTATGCCCAGTACATGACCTTATGGGACTTTCCTACTTGGCAGTACATCTACGTATTAGTCA
TCGCTATTACCATGGTGATGCGGTTTTGGCAGTACATCAATGGGCGTGGATAGCGGTTTGACTCACGGGG
ATTTCCAAGTCTCCACCCCATTGACGTCAATGGGAGTTTGTTTTGGCACCAAAATCAACGGGACTTTCCA
AAATGTCGTAACAACTCCGCCCCATTGACGCAAATGGGCGGTAGGCGTGTACGGTGGGAGGTCTATATAA
GCAGAGCTGGTTTAGTGAACCGTCAGATCCGCTAGCGCTACCGGTCGCCACCATGGTGAGCAAGGGCGAG
GAGCTGTTCACCGGGGTGGTGCCCATCCTGGTCGAGCTGGACGGCGACGTAAACGGCCACAAGTTCAGCG
TGTCCGGCGAGGGCGAGGGCGATGCCACCTACGGCAAGCTGACCCTGAAGTTCATCTGCACCACCGGCAA
GCTGCCCGTGCCCTGGCCCACCCTCGTGACCACCCTGACCTACGGCGTGCAGTGCTTCAGCCGCTACCCC
GACCACATGAAGCAGCACGACTTCTTCAAGTCCGCCATGCCCGAAGGCTACGTCCAGGAGCGCACCATCT
TCTTCAAGGACGACGGCAACTACAAGACCCGCGCCGAGGTGAAGTTCGAGGGCGACACCCTGGTGAACCG
CATCGAGCTGAAGGGCATCGACTTCAAGGAGGACGGCAACATCCTGGGGCACAAGCTGGAGTACAACTAC
AACAGCCACAACGTCTATATCATGGCCGACAAGCAGAAGAACGGCATCAAGGTGAACTTCAAGATCCGCC
ACAACATCGAGGACGGCAGCGTGCAGCTCGCCGACCACTACCAGCAGAACACCCCCATCGGCGACGGCCC
CGTGCTGCTGCCCGACAACCACTACCTGAGCACCCAGTCCGCCCTGAGCAAAGACCCCAACGAGAAGCGC
GATCACATGGTCCTGCTGGAGTTCGTGACCGCCGCCGGGATCACTCTCGGCATGGACGAGCTGTACAAGT
CCGGACTCAGATCTCGAGCTCAAGCTAGCTTCGAATTCGGCACGAGGCAGATTCTTCCTACCTTAGTTCG
GCTCCTGCATCATGATGATCCAGAAGTGTTAGCAGATACCTGCTGGGCTATTTCCTACCTTACTGATGGT
CCAAATGAACGAATTGGCATGGTGGTGAAAACAGGAGTTGTGCCCCAACTTGTGAAGCTTCTAGGAGCTT
CTGAATTGCCAATTGTGACTCCTGCCCTAAGAGCCATAGGGAATATTGTCACTGGTACAGATGAACAGAC
TCAGGTTGTGATTGATGCAGGAGCACTCGCCGTCTTTCCCAGCCTGCTCACCAACCCCAAAACTAACATT
CAGAAGGAAGCTACGTGGACAATGTCAAACATCACAGCCGGCCGCCAGGACCAGATACAGCAAGTTGTGA
ATCATGGATTAGTCCCATTCCTTGTCAGTGTTCTCTCTAAGGCAGATTTTAAGACACAAAAGGAAGCTGT
GTGGGCCGTGACCAACTATACCAGTGGTGGAACAGTTGAACAGATTGTGTACCTTGTTCACTGTGGCATA
ATAGAACCGTTGATGAACCTCTTAACTGCAAAAGATACCAAGATTATTCTGGTTATCCTGGATGCCATTT
CAAATATCTTTCAGGCTGCTGAGAAACTAGGTGAAACTGAGAAACTTAGTATAATGATTGAAGAATGTGG
AGGCTTAGACAAAATTGAAGCTCTACAAAACCATGAAAATGAGTCTGTGTATAAGGCTTCGTTAAGCTTA
ATTGAGAAGTATTTCTCTGTAGAGGAAGAGGAAGATCAAAACGTTGTACCAGAAACTACCTCTGAAGGCT
ACACTTTCCAAGTTCAGGATGGGGCTCCTGGGACCTTTAACTTTTAGATCATGTAGCTGAGACATAAATT
TGTTGTGTACTAAAAAAAAAAAAAAAAAACTCGACGGTACCGCGGGCCCGGGATCCACCGGATCTAGATA
ACTGATCATAATCAGCCATACCACATTTGTAGAGGTTTTACTTGCTTTAAAAAACCTCCCACACCTCCCC
CTGAACCTGAAACATAAAATGAATGCAATTGTTGTTGTTAACTTGTTTATTGCAGCTTATAATGGTTACA
AATAAAGCAATAGCATCACAAATTTCACAAATAAAGCATTTTTTTCACTGCATTCTAGTTGTGGTTTGTC
CAAACTCATCAATGTATCTTAACGCGTAAATTGTAAGCGTTAATATTTTGTTAAAATTCGCGTTAAATTT
TTGTTAAATCAGCTCATTTTTTAACCAATAGGCCGAAATCGGCAAAATCCCTTATAAATCAAAAGAATAG
ACCGAGATAGGGT
[37 nt withheld, positions 2674-2710]
AAAGAACGTGGACTCCAACGTCAAAGG
[49 nt withheld, positions 2738-2786]
T
[91 nt withheld, positions 2788-2878]
G
[124 nt withheld, positions 2880-3003]
CAGGTGGCACTTTTCGGGGAAATGTGCGCGGAACCCCTATTTGTTTATTTTTCTAAATACATTCAAATAT
GTATCCGCTCATGAGACAATAACCCTGATAAATGCTTCAATAATATTGAAAAAGGAAGAGTCCTGAGGCG
GAAAGAACCAGCTGTGGAATGTGTGTCAGTTAGGGTGTGGAAAGTCCCCAGGCTCCCCAGCAGGCAGAAG
TATGCAAAGCATGCATCTCAATTAGTCAGCAACCAGGTGTGGAAAGTCCCCAGGCTCCCCAGCAGGCAGA
AGTATGCAAAGCATGCATCTCAATTAGTCAGCAACCATAGTCCCGCCCCTAACTCCGCCCATCCCGCCCC
TAACTCCGCCCAGTTCCGCCCATTCTCCGCCCCATGGCTGACTAATTTTTTTTATTTATGCAGAGGCCGA
GGCCGCCTCGGCCTCTGAGCTATTCCAGAAGTAGTGAGGAGGCTTTTTTGGAGGCCTAGGCTTTTGCAAA
GATCGATCAAGAGACAGGATGAGGATCGTTTCGCATGATTGAACAAGATGGATTGCACGCAGGTTCTCCG
GCCGCTTGGGTGGAGAGGCTATTCGGCTATGACTGGGCACAACAGACAATCGGCTGCTCTGATGCCGCCG
TGTTCCGGCTGTCAGCGCAGGGGCGCCCGGTTCTTTTTGTCAAGACCGACCTGTCCGGTGCCCTGAATGA
ACTGCAAGACGAGGCAGCGCGGCTATCGTGGCTGGCCACGACGGGCGTTCCTTGCGCAGCTGTGCTCGAC
GTTGTCACTGAAGCGGGAAGGGACTGGCTGCTATTGGGCGAAGTGCCGGGGCAGGATCTCCTGTCATCTC
ACCTTGCTCCTGCCGAGAAAGTATCCATCATGGCTGATGCAATGCGGCGGCTGCATACGCTTGATCCGGC
TACCTGCCCATTCGACCACCAAGCGAAACATCGCATCGAGCGAGCACGTACTCGGATGGAAGCCGGTCTT
GTCGATCAGGATGATCTGGACGAAGAGCATCAGGGGCTCGCGCCAGCCGAACTGTTCGCCAGGCTCAAGG
CGAGCATGCCCGACGGCGAGGATCTCGTCGTGACCCATGGCGATGCCTGCTTGCCGAATATCATGGTGGA
AAATGGCCGCTTTTCTGGATTCATCGACTGTGGCCGGCTGGGTGTGGCGGACCGCTATCAGGACATAGCG
TTGGCTACCCGTGATATTGCTGAAGAGCTTGGCGGCGAATGGGCTGACCGCTTCCTCGTGCTTTACGGTA
TCGCCGCTCCCGATTCGCAGCGCATCGCCTTCTATCGCCTTCTTGACGAGTTCTTCTGAGCGGGACTCTG
GGGTTCGAAATGACCGACCAAGCGACGCCCAACCTGCCATCACGAGATTTCGATTCCACCGCCGCCTTCT
ATGAAAGGTTGGGCTTCGGAATCGTTTTCCGGGACGCCGGCTGGATGATCCTCCAGCGCGGGGATCTCAT
GCTGGAGTTCTTCGCCCACCCTAGGGGGAGGCTAACTGAAACACGGAAGGAGACAATACCGGAAGGAACC
CGCGCTATGACGGCAATAAAAAGACAGAATAAAACGCACGGTGTTGGGTCGTTTGTTCATAAACGCGGGG
TTCGGTCCCAGGGCTGGCACTCTGTCGATACCCCACCGAGACCCCATTGGGGCCAATACGCCCGCGTTTC
TTCCTTTTCCCCACCCCACCCCCCAAGTTCGGGTGAAGGCCCAGGGCTCGCAGCCAACGTCGGGGCGGCA
GGCCCTGCCATAGCCTCAGGTTACTCATATATACTTTAGATTGATTTAAAACTTCATTTTTAATTTAAAA
GGATCTAGGTGAAGATCCTTTTTGATAATCTCATGACCAAAATCCCTTAACGTGAGTTTTCGTTCCACTG
AGCGTCAGACCCCGTAGAAAAGATCAAAGGATCTTCTTGAGATCCTTTTTTTCTGCGCGTAATCTGCTGC
TTGCAAACAAAAAAACCACCGCTACCAGCGGTGGTTTGTTTGCCGGATCAAGAGCTACCAACTCTTTTTC
CGAAGGTAACTGGCTTCAGCAGAGCGCAGATACCAAATACTGTTCTTCTAGTGTAGCCGTAGTTAGGCCA
CCACTTCAAGAACTCTGTAGCACCGCCTACATACCTCGCTCTGCTAATCCTGTTACCAGTGGCTGCTGCC
AGTGGCGATAAGTCGTGTCTTACCGGGTTGGACTCAAGACGATAGTTACCGGATAAGGCGCAGCGGTCGG
GCTGAACGGGGGGTTCGTGCACACAGCCCAGCTTGGAGCGAACGACCTACACCGAACTGAGATACCTACA
GCGTGAGCTATGAGAAAGCGCCACGCTTCCCGAAGGGAGAAAGGCGGACAGGTATCCGGTAAGCGGCAGG
GTCGGAACAGGAGAGCGCACGAGGGAGCTTCCAGGGGGAAACGCCTGGTATCTTTATAGTCCTGTCGGGT
TTCGCCACCTCTGACTTGAGCGTCGATTTTTGTGATGCTCGTCAGGGGGGCGGAGCCTATGGAAAAACGC
CAGCAACGCGGCCTTTTTACGGTTCCTGGCCTTTTGCTGGCCTTTTGCTCACATGTTCTTTCCTGCGTTA
TCCCCTGATTCTGTGGATAACCGTATTACCGCCATGCAT
Features (pLannotate 1.2.2; 16 found; start..end, strand, type, name):
     61..364     +  enhancer       CMV enhancer: human cytomegalovirus immediate early enhancer
    365..568     +  promoter       CMV promoter: human cytomegalovirus (CMV) immediate early promoter
    613..1329    +  CDS            EGFP: EGFP is a basic (constitutively fluorescent) green fluorescent protein published in 1996, derived from Aequorea victoria. It is reported to be a rapidly-maturing weak dimer with moderate acid sensitivity.
   1330..1356    +  misc_feature   MCS (fragment): multiple cloning site
   1378..2214    +  CDS            KPNA2 (fragment): IMA1_HUMAN - Also known as RCH1, SRP1. Experimental evidence at protein level: Swiss-Prot protein existence level 1. Functions in nuclear protein import as an adapter protein for nuclear receptor KPNB1. Binds specifically and directly to substrates containing either a simple or bipartite NLS motif. Docking of the importin/substrate complex to the nuclear pore complex (NPC) is mediated by KPNB1 through binding to nucleoporin FxFG repeats and the complex is subsequently translocated through the pore by an energy requiring, Ran-dependent mechanism. At the nucleoplasmic side of the NPC, Ran binds
   2271..2296    +  misc_feature   MCS (fragment): multiple cloning site
   2313..2397    +  CDS            large T antigen (fragment): large T antigen from SV40 (simian virus 40)
   2420..2541    +  polyA_signal   SV40 poly(A) signal: SV40 polyadenylation signal
   2575..3003    -  rep_origin     f1 ori (sequence partly withheld): f1 bacteriophage origin of replication; arrow indicates direction of (+) strand synthesis
   3030..3134    +  promoter       AmpR promoter: bla
   3136..3493    +  promoter       SV40 promoter: SV40 enhancer and early promoter
   3528..4322    +  CDS            NeoR/KanR: aminoglycoside phosphotransferase from Tn5; aph(3')-II (or nptII); confers resistance to neomycin, kanamycin, and G418 (Geneticin®)
   4343..4495    +  CDS            ble (fragment): BLE_KLEPN - Experimental evidence at protein level: Swiss-Prot protein existence level 1. Binding protein with a strong affinity to the bleomycin family of antibiotics. Binds to CL990; an antimitotic-antibiotic compound. From Klebsiella pneumoniae.
   4554..4601    +  polyA_signal   HSV TK poly(A) signal: herpes simplex virus thymidine kinase polyadenylation signal (Cole and Stacy, 1985)
   4692..4708    -  polyA_signal   bGH poly(A) signal (fragment): bovine growth hormone polyadenylation signal
   4930..5518    +  rep_origin     ori: high-copy-number ColE1/pMB1/pBR322/pUC origin of replication
