[The description below was written by a language model from this plasmid's Addgene catalogue record and pLannotate feature annotations shown in this document.]
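Description:
pEGFP-imp α is a 5.6 kb mammalian expression plasmid that produces a truncated form of human importin α (KPNA2) fused to the C terminus of EGFP. The backbone, pEGFP-ΔC2, is a derivative of pEGFP-C1 in which the HindIII site was blunt-ended and religated, shifting the polylinker into a C2-type reading frame. An approximately 1 kb EcoRI–XhoI fragment taken from a related DsRed–importin α plasmid was placed between the EcoRI and SalI sites. The insert encodes amino acids 251–529 of the protein only, and the feature table accordingly annotates it as a KPNA2 fragment lying just downstream of the EGFP coding sequence and a short stretch of residual polylinker.

Expression of the fusion is driven by the human cytomegalovirus immediate-early enhancer and promoter and terminated by the SV40 polyadenylation signal. In bacteria the plasmid replicates from a high-copy ColE1/pUC-type origin and also carries an f1 origin. A single Tn5 aminoglycoside phosphotransferase gene (NeoR/KanR) serves both hosts. A bacterial promoter upstream of it gives kanamycin resistance in E. coli, while the SV40 early promoter together with the HSV TK poly(A) signal gives G418 selection in mammalian cells. The short large T antigen, ble and bGH poly(A) fragments flagged by the annotation software appear to be backbone remnants or partial matches rather than functional elements.

According to the associated publication title, the truncated importin α serves as a fusion tag in a rapid live-cell method for evaluating the tendency of fluorescent proteins to dimerise. This plasmid is the EGFP member of that set.
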