Addgene plasmid #119718: pEGFP-imp α
Purpose: Expresses EGFP-tagged human importinα in mammalian cells
Depositing lab: Kenji Sugimoto. Publication: A rapid and simple method of evaluating the dimeric tendency of fluorescent proteins in living cells using a truncated protein of importin alpha as fusion tag. Nakagawa C, Nishimura S, Senda-Murata K, Sugimoto K. Biosci Biotechnol Biochem. 2012;76(2):388-90. doi: 10.1271/bbb.110677. Epub 2012 Feb 7. PubMed 22313767.
Backbone
  Vector backbone: pEGFP-ΔC2
  Modifications to backbone: pEGFP-delat C2 is constructed by ligation of blunt-ended HindIII site of pEGFP-C1, resulting in the C2-type reading frame
  Vector type: Mammalian Expression
  Selectable markers: Neomycin (select with G418)
Growth in bacteria
  Bacterial resistance: Kanamycin, 50 μg/mL
  Growth temperature: 37°C
  Growth strain: DH5alpha
  Copy number: High Copy
Gene/Insert
  Gene/Insert name: importinα
  Species: H. sapiens (human)
  Mutation: contains amino acids 251-529
  Entrez Gene: KPNA2 (a.k.a. IPOA1, PTAC58, QIP2, RCH1, SRP1-alpha, SRP1alpha)
  Promoter: CMV
  Tag / fusion protein: EGFP (N terminal on backbone)
  Cloning method: Restriction Enzyme; 5′ cloning site EcoRI (unknown if destroyed); 3′ cloning site SalI (unknown if destroyed)
  Sequencing primers: 5′ n/a
Terms and licenses: Academic/Nonprofit Terms; Industry Terms: Not Available to Industry
Depositor comments: 1-kb fragment of the EcoRI-XhoI fragment of DsRed-imp alpha (Addgene plasmid 119679) was cloned into the EcoRI-SalI sites of pEGFP-ΔC2, a frame-shifted derivative of pEGFP-C1.
How to cite: pEGFP-imp α was a gift from Kenji Sugimoto (Addgene plasmid # 119718 ; http://n2t.net/addgene:119718 ; RRID:Addgene_119718)
