>Addgene plasmid #119718 | pEGFP-imp α | depositor partial sequence | sequence record 232215 | insert
GAATTCGGCACGAGGCAGATTCTTCCTACCTTAGTTCGGCTCCTGCATCATGATGATCCAGAAGTGTTAG
CAGATACCTGCTGGGCTATTTCCTACCTTACTGATGGTCCAAATGAACGAATTGGCATGGTGGTGAAAAC
AGGAGTTGTGCCCCAACTTGTGAAGCTTCTAGGAGCTTCTGAATTGCCAATTGTGACTCCTGCCCTAAGA
GCCATAGGGAATATTGTCACTGGTACAGATGAACAGACTCAGGTTGTGATTGATGCAGGAGCACTCGCCG
TCTTTCCCAGCCTGCTCACCAACCCCAAAACTAACATTCAGAAGGAAGCTACGTGGACAATGTCAAACAT
CACAGCCGGCCGCCAGGACCAGATACAGCAAGTTGTGAATCATGGATTAGTCCCATTCCTTGTCAGTGTT
CTCTCTAAGGCAGATTTTAAGACACAAAAGGAAGCTGTGTGGGCCGTGACCAACTATACCAGTGGTGGAA
CAGTTGAACAGATTGTGTACCT
